>Addgene plasmid #8578 | pGEX4T1 SHP1 WT | addgene partial sequence | sequence record 17105 | 8578 with pGEX 5'
ATCGGATCTGGTTCCGCGTGGATCCCCAGGAATTCCCTCTCCGGAAGCCCCCAGGATGGTGAGGTGGTTT
CACCGAGACCTCAGTGGGCTGGATGCAGAGACCCTGCTCAAGGGCCGAGGTGTCCACGGTAGCTTCCTGG
CTCGGCCCAGTCGCAAGAACCAGGGTGACTTCTCGCTCTCCGTCAGGGTGGGGGATCAGGTGACCCATAT
TCGGATCCAGAACTCAGGGGATTTCTATGACCTGTATGGAGGGGAGAAGTTTGCGACTCTGACAGAGCTG
GTGGAGTACTACACTCAGCAGCAGGGTGTCCTGCAGGACCGCGACGGCACCATCATCCACCTCAAGTACC
CGCTGAACTGCTCCGATCCCACTAGTGAGAGGTGGTACCATGGCCACATGTCTGGCGGGCAGGCAGAGAC
GCTGCTGCAGGCCAAGGGCGAGCCCTGGACGTTTCTTGTGCGTGAGAGCCTCAGCCAGCCTGGAGACTTC
GTGCTTTCTGTGCTCAGTGACCAGCCCAAGGCTGGCCCAGGCTCCCCGCTCAGGGTCACCCACATCAAGG
TCATGTGCGAGGGTGGACGCTACACAGTGGGTGGTTTGGAGACCTTCGACAGCCTCACGGACCTGGTGGA
GCATTTCAAGAAGACGGGGATTGAGGAGGCCTCAGGCGCCTTTGTCTACCTGCGGCAGCCGTACTATGCC
ACGAGGGTGAATGCGGCTGACATTG
