[The description below was written by a language model from this plasmid's Addgene catalogue record.]
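Description:
pGEX4T1 SHP1 WT is a bacterial expression plasmid built on the pGEX-4T-1 backbone (about 4.97 kb without insert) and carrying a roughly 2.1 kb insert encoding wild-type human SHP1, the product of the PTPN6 gene (also known as SH-PTP1, PTP-1C or HCP). SHP1 is a cytoplasmic protein tyrosine phosphatase containing SH2 domains. The plasmid is maintained at high copy number in E. coli under ampicillin selection. The insert was placed into the vector by restriction cloning using EcoRI at both the 5′ and 3′ ends, and both sites remain intact, so the fragment can be released with a single enzyme. Because the same site flanks both ends, the cloning was not directional. The record does not comment on how the insert's orientation or reading frame was confirmed.

No feature table accompanies this entry, so the regulatory elements are not listed explicitly. As a standard pGEX-4T series vector, the backbone is generally known to place inserts downstream of a glutathione S-transferase (GST) coding sequence under an IPTG-inducible tac promoter. A thrombin cleavage site lies between GST and the cloning site, and the plasmid carries its own lacI repressor gene. On that basis, the construct would be expected to produce an N-terminal GST-SHP1 fusion that can be purified on glutathione resin. Such a protein is typically used for in vitro phosphatase assays, pull-down or binding experiments, or as a wild-type reference alongside mutant versions. The record itself does not state a specific intended application.
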