Addgene plasmid #8578: pGEX4T1 SHP1 WT
Depositing lab: Ben Neel. Depositing organization: Beth Israel Deaconess Medical Center.
Backbone
  Vector backbone: pGEX-4T-1
  Backbone size w/o insert (bp): 4970
  Vector type: Bacterial Expression
Growth in bacteria
  Bacterial resistance: Ampicillin, 100 μg/mL
  Growth temperature: 37°C
  Growth strain: DH5alpha
  Copy number: High Copy
Gene/Insert
  Gene/Insert name: SHP1 (alt names: SH-PTP1; PTPN6)
  Species: H. sapiens (human)
  Insert size (bp): 2100
  Entrez Gene: PTPN6 (a.k.a. HCP, HCPH, HPTP1C, PTP-1C, SH-PTP1, SHP-1, SHP-1L, SHP1)
  Cloning method: Restriction Enzyme; 5′ cloning site EcoRI (not destroyed); 3′ cloning site EcoR1 (not destroyed)
  Sequencing primers: 5′ pGEX 5'
Terms and licenses: Academic/Nonprofit Terms; Industry Terms: Not Available to Industry
How to cite: pGEX4T1 SHP1 WT was a gift from Ben Neel (Addgene plasmid # 8578 ; http://n2t.net/addgene:8578 ; RRID:Addgene_8578)
